>Addgene plasmid #218291 | pILGFPEasy9R | addgene full sequence | sequence record 433736 | Addgene NGS Result
AGAGGGCACAGTTAAGCCGCTAAAGGCATTATCCGCCAAGTACAATTTTTTACTCTTCGAAGACAGAAAA
TTTGCTGACATTGGTAATACAGTCAAATTGCAGTACTCTGCGGGTGTATACAGAATAGCAGAATGGGCAG
ACATTACGAATGCACACGGTGTGGTGGGCCCAGGTATTTTAGCGGTTTAAACTGGCGTAATCATGGTCAT
AGCTGTTTCCTGTGTGAAATTGTTATCCGCTCACAATTCCACACAACATACGAGCCGGAAGCATAAAGTG
TAAAGCCTGGGGTGCCTAATGAGTGAGCTAACTCACATTAATTGCGTTGCGCTCACTGCCCGCTTTCCAG
TCGGGAAACCTGTCGTGCCAGCTGCATTAATGAATCGGCCAACGCGCGGGGAGAGGCGGTTTGCGTATTG
GGCGCTCTTCCGCTTCCTCGCTCACTGACTCGCTGCGCTCGGTCGTTCGGCTGCGGCGAGCGGTATCAGC
TCACTCAAAGGCGGTAATACGGTTATCCACAGAATCAGGGGATAACGCAGGAAAGAACATGTGAGAAAAA
GGCCAGCAAAAGGCCAGGAACCGTAAAAAGGCCGCGTTGCTGGCGTTTTTCCATAGGCTCCGCCCCCCTG
ACGAGCATCACAAAAATCGACGCTCAAGTCAGAGGTGGCGAAACCCGACAGGACTATAAAGATACCAGGC
GTTTCCCCCTGGAAGCTCCCTCGTGCGCTCTCCTGTTCCGACCCTGCCGCTTACCGGATACCTGTCCGCC
TTTCTCCCTTCGGGAAGCGTGGCGCTTTCTCATAGCTCACGCTGTAGGTATCTCAGTTCGGTGTAGGTCG
TTCGCTCCAAGCTGGGCTGTGTGCACGAACCCCCCGTTCAGCCCGACCGCTGCGCCTTATCCGGTAACTA
TCGTCTTGAGTCCAACCCGGTAAGACACGACTTATCGCCACTGGCAGCAGCCACTGGTAACAGGATTAGC
AGAGCGAGGTATGTAGGCGGTGCTACAGAGTTCTTGAAGTGGTGGCCTAACTACGGCTACACTAGAAGAA
CAGTATTTGGTATCTGCGCTCTGCTGAAGCCAGTTACCTTCGGAAAAAGAGTTGGTAGCTCTTGATCCGG
CAAACAAACCACCGCTGGTAGCGGTGGTTTTTTTGTTTGCAAGCAGCAGATTACGCGCAGAAAAAAAGGA
TCTCAAGAAGATCCTTTGATCTTTTCTACGGGGTCTGACGCTCAGTGGAACGAAAACTCACGTTAAGGGA
TTTTGGTCATGAGATTATCAAAAAGGATCTTCACCTAGATCCTTTTAAATTAAAAATGAAGTTTTAAATC
AATCTAAAGTATATATGAGTAAACTTGGTCTGACAGTTACCAATGCTTAATCAGTGAGGCACCTATCTCA
GCGATCTGTCTATTTCGTTCATCCATAGTTGCCTGACTCCCCGTCGTGTAGATAACTACGATACGGGAGG
GCTTACCATCTGGCCCCAGTGCTGCAATGATACCGCGAGACCCACGCTCACCGGCTCCAGATTTATCAGC
AATAAACCAGCCAGCCGGAAGGGCCGAGCGCAGAAGTGGTCCTGCAACTTTATCCGCCTCCATCCAGTCT
ATTAATTGTTGCCGGGAAGCTAGAGTAAGTAGTTCGCCAGTTAATAGTTTGCGCAACGTTGTTGCCATTG
CTACAGGCATCGTGGTGTCACGCTCGTCGTTTGGTATGGCTTCATTCAGCTCCGGTTCCCAACGATCAAG
GCGAGTTACATGATCCCCCATGTTGTGCAAAAAAGCGGTTAGCTCCTTCGGTCCTCCGATCGTTGTCAGA
AGTAAGTTGGCCGCAGTGTTATCACTCATGGTTATGGCAGCACTGCATAATTCTCTTACTGTCATGCCAT
CCGTAAGATGCTTTTCTGTGACTGGTGAGTACTCAACCAAGTCATTCTGAGAATAGTGTATGCGGCGACC
GAGTTGCTCTTGCCCGGCGTCAATACGGGATAATACCGCGCCACATAGCAGAACTTTAAAAGTGCTCATC
ATTGGAAAACGTTCTTCGGGGCGAAAACTCTCAAGGATCTTACCGCTGTTGAGATCCAGTTCGATGTAAC
CCACTCGTGCACCCAACTGATCTTCAGCATCTTTTACTTTCACCAGCGTTTCTGGGTGAGCAAAAACAGG
AAGGCAAAATGCCGCAAAAAAGGGAATAAGGGCGACACGGAAATGTTGAATACTCATACTCTTCCTTTTT
CAATATTATTGAAGCATTTATCAGGGTTATTGTCTCATGAGCGGATACATATTTGAATGTATTTAGAAAA
ATAAACAAATAGGGGTTCCGCGCACATTTCCCCGAAAAGTGCCACCTGACGTCTAAGAAACCATTATTAT
CATGACATTAACCTATAAAAATAGGCGTATCACGAGGCCCTTTCGTCTCGCGCGTTTCGGTGATGACGGT
GAAAACCTCTGACACATGCAGCTCCCGGAGACGGTCACAGCTTGTCTGTAAGCGGATGCCGGGAGCAGAC
AAGCCCGTCAGGGCGCGTCAGCGGGTGTTGGCGGGTGTCGGGGCTGGCTTAACTATGCGGCATCAGAGCA
GATTGTACTGAGAGTGCACCATATGCGGTGTGAAATACCGCACAGATGCGTAAGGAGAAAATACCGCATC
AGGCGCCATTCGCCATTCAGGCTGCGCAACTGTTGGGAAGGGCGATCGGTGCGGGCCTCTTCGCTATTAC
GCCAGCTGGCGAAAGGGGGATGTGCTGCAAGGCGATTAAGTTGGGTAACGCCAGGGTTTTCCCAGTCACG
ACGTTGTAAAACGACGGCCAGTGTTTAAACTTTTTTGATTCGGTAATCTCCGAACAGAAGGAAGAACGAA
GGAAGGAGCACAGACTTAGATTGGTATATATACGCATATGTAGTGTTGAAGAAACATGAAATTGCCCAGT
ATTCTTAACCCAACTGCACAGAACAAAAACCTGCAGGAAACGAAGATAAAACATGTCCACAAAATCATAT
ACCAGTAGAGCTGAGACTCATGCAAGTCCGGTTGCATCGAAACTTTTACGTTTAATGGATGAAAAGAAGA
CCAATTTGTGTGCTTCTCTTGACGTTCGTTCGACTGATGAGCTATTGAAACTTGTTGAAACGTTGGGTCC
ATACATTTGCCTTTTGAAAACACACGTTGATATCTTGGATGATTTCAGTTATGAGGGTACTGTCGTTCCA
TTGAAAGCATTGGCAGAGAAATACAAGTTCTTGATATTTGAGGACAGAAAATTCGCCGATATCGGTAACA
CAGTCAAATTACAATATACATCGGGCGTTTACCGTATCGCAGAATGGTCTGATATCACCAACGCCCACGG
GGTTACTGGTGCTGGTATTGTTGCTGGCTTGAAACAAGGTGCGCAAGAGGTCACCAAAGAACCAAGGGGA
TTATTGATGCTTGCTGAATTGTCTTCCAAGGGTTCTCTAGCACACGGTGAATATACTAAGGGTACCGTTG
ATATTGCAAAGAGTGATAAAGATTTCGTTATTGGGTTCATTGCTCAGAACGATATGGGAGGAAGAGAAGA
AGGGTTTGATTGGCTAATCATGACCCCAGGTGTAGGTTTAGACGACAAAGGCGATGCATTGGGTCAGCAG
TACAGAACCGTCGACGAAGTTGTAAGTGGTGGATCAGATATCATCATTGTTGGCAGAGGACTTTTCGCCA
AGGGTAGAGATCCTAAGGTTGAAGGTGAAAGATACAGAAATGCTGGATGGGAAGCGTACCAAAAGAGAAT
CAGCGCTCCCCATTAATTATACAGGAAACTTAATAGAACAAATCACATATTTAATCTAATAGCCACCTGC
ATTGGCACGGTGCAACACTACTTCAACTTCATCTTACAAAAAGATCACGTGATCTGTTGTATTGGGATCA
CTAGTAAATAATATCCTTCTCGAAAGCTTTAACGAACGCAGAATTTTCGAGTTATTAAACTTAAAATACG
CTGAACCCGAACATAGAAATATCGAATGGGAAAAAAAAACTGCATAAAGGCATTAAAAGAGGAGCGAATT
TTTTTTTAATAAAAATCTTAATAATCATTAAAAGATAAATAATAGTCTATATATACGTATATAAATAAAA
AATATTCAAAAAATAAAATAAACTATTATTTTAGCGTAAAGGATGGGGAAAGAGAAAAGAAAAAAATTGA
TCTATCGATTTCAATTCAATTCAATTTAAGATCTTTTGTACAATTCATCCATACCATGGGTAATACCAGC
AGCAGTAACAAATTCTAACAAGACCATGTGGTCTCTCTTTTCGTTTGGATCTTTGGATAAGGCAGATTGA
GTGGATAAGTAATGGTTGTCTGGTAACAAGACTGGACCATCACCAATTGGAGTATTTTGTTGATAATGGT
CAGCTAATTGAACAGAACCATCTTCAATGTTGTGTCTAATTTTGAAGTTAACTTTGATACCATTCTTTTG
TTTGTCAGCCATGATGTAAACATTGTGAGAGTTATAGTTGTATTCCAATTTGTGACCTAAAATGTTACCA
TCTTCTTTAAAATCAATACCTTTTAATTCGATTCTATTAACTAAGGTATCACCTTCAAACTTGACTTCAG
CTCTGGTCTTGTAGTTACCGTCATCTTTGAAAAAAATAGTTCTTTCTTGAACATAACCTTCTGGCATGGC
AGACTTGAAAAAGTCATGTTGTTTCATATGATCTGGGTATCTCGCAAAACATTGAACACCATAACCGAAA
GTAGTGACTAAGGTTGGCCATGGAACTGGCAATTTACCAGTAGTACAAATAAATTTTAAGGTCAATTTAC
CGTAAGTAGCATCACCTTCACCTTCACCGGAGACAGAAAATTTGTGACCATTAACATCACCATCTAATTC
AACCAAAATTGGGACAACACCAGTGAATAATTCTTCACCTTTAGACATTTTGGATCCTATATTACCCTGT
TATCCCTAGCGTAACTGACATGGAGGCCCAGAATACCCTCCTTGACAGTCTTGACGTGCGCAGCTCAGGG
GCATGATGTGACTGTCGCCCGTACATTTAGCCCATACATCCCCATGTATAATCATTTGCATCCATACATT
TTGATGGCCGCACGGCGCGAAGCAAAAATTACGGCTCCTCGCTGCAGACCTGCGAGCAGGGAAACGCTCC
CCTCACAGACGCGTTGAATTGTCCCCACGCCGCGCCCCTGTAGAGAAATATAAAAGGTTAGGATTTGCCA
CTGAGGTTCTTCTTTCATATACTTCCTTTTAAAATCTTGCTAGGATACAGTTCTCACATCACATCCGAAC
ATAAACAACCATGGGTAAGGAAAAGACTCACGTTTCGAGGCCGCGATTAAATTCCAACATGGATGCTGAT
TTATATGGGTATAAATGGGCTCGCGATAATGTCGGGCAATCAGGTGCGACAATCTATCGATTGTATGGGA
AGCCCGATGCGCCAGAGTTGTTTCTGAAACATGGCAAAGGTAGCGTTGCCAATGATGTTACAGATGAGAT
GGTCAGACTAAACTGGCTGACGGAATTTATGCCTCTTCCGACCATCAAGCATTTTATCCGTACTCCTGAT
GATGCATGGTTACTCACCACTGCGATCCCCGGCAAAACAGCATTCCAGGTATTAGAAGAATATCCTGATT
CAGGTGAAAATATTGTTGATGCGCTGGCAGTGTTCCTGCGCCGGTTGCATTCGATTCCTGTTTGTAATTG
TCCTTTTAACAGCGATCGCGTATTTCGTCTCGCTCAGGCGCAATCACGAATGAATAACGGTTTGGTTGAT
GCGAGTGATTTTGATGACGAGCGTAATGGCTGGCCTGTTGAACAAGTCTGGAAAGAAATGCATAAGCTTT
TGCCATTCTCACCGGATTCAGTCGTCACTCATGGTGATTTCTCACTTGATAACCTTATTTTTGACGAGGG
GAAATTAATAGGTTGTATTGATGTTGGACGAGTCGGAATCGCAGACCGATACCAGGATCTTGCCATCCTA
TGGAACTGCCTCGGTGAGTTTTCTCCTTCATTACAGAAACGGCTTTTTCAAAAATATGGTATTGATAATC
CTGATATGAATAAATTGCAGTTTCATTTGATGCTCGATGAGTTTTTCTAATCAGTACTGACAATAAAAAG
ATTCTTGTTTTCAAGAACTTGTCATTTGTATAGTTTTTTTATATTGTAGTTGTTCTATTTTAATCAAATG
TTAGCGTGATTTATATTTTTTTTCGCCTCGACATCATCTGCCCAGATGCGAAGTTAAGTGCGCAGAAAGT
AATATCATGCGTCAATCGTATGTGAATGCTGGTCGCTATACTGCTGTCGATTCGATACTAACGCCGCCAT
CCAGTGTCGAAAACGAGAGTTAATTAATAGTCTTGGATGTAATTCTTATTGTTATACTGAATACGCTAAA
ACCACTCACAACAAGTATGGAGTATATTGTGTCTCTTTATATACTGAGTACTTATGCAATATGCGCTCAC
TCAGGATGAAATGTACACAGCCGAAAGTATATTGAAAGCTGCCTCTGTGGAAACTTCTATCTAATGTTGT
CTCCAGATGTAGACTATGAGGCCTGAAGAAGTCTTTAAACACCTGTTGGAGAGTATAAGGAGACTGCTAC
AACAACGTCTTCCCCACAAAAATTATGTGGAGGCCGGTATGATACCTGCACAAACGTTAAGTTACACATG
AAAAAGAGACTGACATAACTTTGATCTCTGAAAATATGTTTTCCCCTGAGTAGCTTCACTGCTTGGATAC
CAATACGAATAGACCTTGGCTATAGTAAGTTGCATCTGTACCGTAGAGATTCTTGCAACCTCGCTTAAAC
TCTCGCTTTTATATAATATTTCTCCTTATTGCGCGCTTCGTTGAAAATTTCGCTAAACACGGGGTTTAAG
TTTAAGTTTACAGGATTTATCCGGAAGTTTTCGCGGACCCCACACAATTAAGAATTGGCTCGAAGAGTGA
TAACGCATACTTTTCTTTTCTTTTTTCAGTTCCTAGCGTACCTAACGTAGGTAACATGATTTGGATCGTG
GGATGATACAAACAACGTAAGATGAGTAGTTCCTTCCTCAATTCTTCTTTCAGCATCATTTTCTTGAGGC
GCTCTGGGCAAGGTATAAAAAGTTCCATTAATACGTCTCTAAAAAATTAAACCATCTATCTCTTAAGCAG
TTTTTTTGATAATCTCAAATGTACATCAGTCAAGCGTAACTAAAATACATAAGTGTAAATGGTAAGCCGA
TACGTACCCGATATGGGCGATCTGATTTGGGTTGATTTTGACCCGACAAAAGGTAGCGAGCAAGCTGGAC
ATCGTCCAGCTGTTGTCCTGAGTCCTTTCATGTACAACAACAAAACAGGTATGTGTCTGTGTGTTCCTTG
TACAACGCAATCAAAAGGATATCCGTTCGAAGTTGTTTTATCCGGTCAGGAACGTGATGGCGTAGCGTTA
GCTGATCAGGTAAAAAGTATCGCCTGGCGGGCAAGAGGAGCAACGAAGAAAGGAACAGTTGCCCCAGAGG
AATTACAACTCATTAAAGCCAAAATTAGTATGTAGTTCCATTTGGAAGAGGGAATGAAAGAACCAAGACG
GTGACTTTTTTTTTAGTGTTGTGCAACCAATATGTCGTGTGTATATCATGGTACAGGAGAATGTCAATCA
GCTAAGTGTACTCAACATATTTCTTTGTGTTTTGATTGCGAACTTTGTATTACCATCTCACTGTTGAGAC
GGCTTATTTGAGGTAATAGCTCGAGTAAATGTACTCTTCCATCGCAAACTGAGCAAAAAGAAAGTGTGCA
TAGCCTTTGTCATACTTCTCCTTTATTATACCATGATATTCAGAACAGTCATACTGTCTACTCATTTTAC
GGCTATAAAAGGTAACTTTCATTTAGATTATGGAAAGCACTAATTATCGCTGTATCAAATGGTTGTAGAG
AGCGCAATTATGAAAAAGAGTTACCACGTTTCTTTTGTTTCGATAAAATGTCCAGTTGAAAACCTGTTTT
ACTAACGATTTAAAAATTGTATTTCATTACAATATTTTTTTTGTACAGACGTACTGATTGGGTAAGAGCT
CATGGACTCTACCGAAAACGTTATCAAACCATTCATGAGATTCAAGGTCCACATGGAAGGTTCTGTTAAC
GGTCATGAATTTGAAATCGAAGGTGTCGGTGAAGGTAAACCATACGAAGGTACTCAAACTGCTAAGTTGC
AAGTTACAAAAGGTGGTCCATTGCCATTTGCTTGGGATATTTTGTCTCCACAATTCTTCTATGGTTCCAA
GGCTTACATCAAACATCCAGCTGATATTCCAGACTACTTGAAGCAATCATTTCCAGAGGGTTTTAAGTGG
GAAAGAGTCATGAACTTCGAAGATGGTGGTGTTGTTACTGTTACCCAAGATTCTTCATTGCAAGACGGTA
CTTTGATCTACCACGTTAAGTTCATTGGTGTCAACTTTCCATCTGATGGTCCAGTCATGCAAAAGAAAAC
TTTAGGTTGGGAACCATCCACCGAAAGAAATTATCCAAGAGATGGTGTTTTGAAGGGTGAAAATCACATG
GCCTTGAAATTGAAAGGTGGTGGTCATTATTTGTGCGAGTTCAAGTCTATCTACATGGCTAAGAAACCAG
TTAAGTTGCCAGGTTATCACTACGTTGATTACAAGTTGGATATTACCTCTCACAACGAAGATTACACCGT
TGTCGAACAATACGAAAGAGCTGAAGCTAGACATCACTTGTTCCAATGATAAGCGATTTAATCTCTAATT
ATTAGTTAAAGTTTTATAAGCATTTTTATGTAACGAAAAATAAATTGGTTCATATTATTACTGCACTGTC
ACTTACCATGGAAAGACCAGACAAGAAGTTGCCGACACGACAGTCTGTTGAATTGGCTTAAGTCTGGGTC
CGCTTCTTTACAAATTTGAAGAATTTCTCTTAAACGATATGTATATTCTTTTCGTTGGAAAAGATGTCTT
CCAAAAAAAAAAACCGATGAATTAGTGGAACCAAGGAAAAAAAAAGAGGTATCCTTGATTAAGGAACATC
TAGTTTATACATGCTATAACGTAAAACAATGTAGAATATATATCTAAATACCTCACGGTTTTAGTTTAGT
GCAGCCCACATACTACTTTTTTCCTTTTGTTTTTTTTTATATTTCAAAGGTTAAACTCGCTTAGACTATG
TCTATAATATAAAAAAAAAAATAGCTCTATTCCGTTTCTTTTATTCTATTTGATATTTCCATCACACTTT
CATCTTAATCACGGATGTATACTGATAATAGGGTTGACTGCGCCTGTACGGATTACAGTGCCCTCTTCAA
TTGGAAAATCCAAGCTTTCAAGATGGGTAACTGTTATTCAAAGGATCCTCTAAGATAAAACACAGATCGA
CAGATCCGAGAGTTGGCTTCTGTGCCTTGGGCTCAAATTCCTTTCCCACCTCATGCAAATTGATTTTTCT
GACTCCAAAAAAAGACAAAGCCCTGCGATAGTTCCCGAATGTTGTAACATCAAAGCCAAGCACTCCTTTA
TAGAAGTCGCATGAACGTTGAATACTAGCAGCTGGTGAAACTACAGGGTCTAAACTAACTAGTATCCATA
TCTTTTTGAGAGCATTGAAAGTATACGGAGTACAAGCTGGGTTAGAAGGAATTTTTATCTTAACAGCAAT
GAAAATCAACTTTCTAGACTGAATCCCTCAAGAAAATTGCAAAAGACTAACCGATACTGGTTTAAAAGAG
AAAGATGTCAAATATGCGGAGTTATACCATCAAACAACTTTGGACGGCCCCGAAACAAATGTCCGCAAAA
AAGATCTTATTAAAGTGCATGGACACTATCATTTCTATAATACAAAATACTCCACCGCACAATAGTTTGT
CGGGAAGTCATCAATCAATCTTGTACGAGCTTTACAAATAACTTTTTAGGATCGGTCCCCTCATAAAATT
ATATATAAATGGGTTAGTTTCCTTCTTCTTCTGTTAACATGAAGTTGCTTCGTACTGTTTTTTGCCTTGC
TTCTCTTCAAAAGAATCAATCACTAGTAAAATGCATCAAAAAAACCAGGTAATGAACCTGGGTCCGAACT
CTAAACTGCTGAAAGAATACAAATCCCAGCTGATCGAACTGAACATCGAACAGTTCGAAGCAGGTATCGG
TCTGATCCTGGGTGATGCTTACATCCGTTCTCGTGATGAAGGTAAAACCTACTGTATGCAGTTCGAGTGG
AAAAACAAAGCATACATGGACCACGTATGTCTGCTGTACGATCAGTGGGTACTGTCCCCGCCGCACAAAA
AAGAACGTGTTAACCACCTGGGTAACCTGGTAATCACCTGGGGCGCCCAGACTTTCAAACACCAAGCCTT
CAACAAACTGGCTAACCTGTTCATCGTTAACAACAAAAAAACCATCCCGAACAACCTGGTTGAAAACTAC
CTGACCCCGATGTCTCTGGCATACTGGTTCATGGATGATGGTGGTAAATGGGATTACAACAAAAACTCTA
CCAACAAATCGATCGTACTGAACACCCAGTCTTTCACTTTCGAAGAAGTAGAATACCTGGTTAAGGGTCT
GCGTAACAAATTCCAACTGAACTGTTACGTAAAAATCAACAAAAACAAACCGATCATCTACATCGATTCT
ATGTCTTACCTGATCTTCTACAACCTGATCAAACCGTACCTGATCCCGCAGATGATGTACAAACTGCCGA
ACACTATCTCCTCCGAAACTTTCCTTAAGTAATAACTCGAGTATATATATATATATATATATATATATAT
ATATATAACTGTCTAGAAATAAAGAGTATCATCTTTCAAAGCCGGCCGC
Features (pLannotate 1.2.2; 21 found; start..end, strand, type, name):
      2..188     +  CDS            URA3 (fragment): orotidine-5'-phosphate decarboxylase, required for uracil biosynthesis; S. cerevisiae URA3; yeast auxotrophic marker, counterselectable with 5-fluoroorotic acid (5-FOA)
    228..250     -  protein_bind   lac operator (fragment): The lac repressor binds to the lac operator to inhibit transcription in E. coli. This inhibition can be relieved by adding lactose or isopropyl-β-D-thiogalactopyranoside (IPTG). lac repressor encoded by lacI
    254..284     -  promoter       lac promoter: promoter for the E. coli lac operon
    299..320     -  protein_bind   CAP binding site: CAP binding activates transcription in the presence of cAMP. E. coli catabolite activator protein
    333..425     -  CDS            lacI (fragment): lac repressor; lacI; The lac repressor binds to the lac operator to inhibit transcription in E. coli. This inhibition can be relieved by adding lactose or isopropyl-β-D-thiogalactopyranoside (IPTG).
    608..1196    -  rep_origin     ori: high-copy-number ColE1/pMB1/pBR322/pUC origin of replication
   1367..2227    -  CDS            AmpR: β-lactamase; bla; confers resistance to ampicillin, carbenicillin, and related antibiotics
   2228..2332    -  promoter       AmpR promoter: bla
   2427..2462    +  CDS            rop (fragment): Rop protein, which maintains plasmids at low copy number; rop
   2564..2663    +  misc_feature   bom (fragment): basis of mobility region from pBR322
   2669..2823    -  CDS            lacZα (fragment): LacZα fragment of β-galactosidase; lacZ fragment
   2831..2990    +  promoter       URA3 promoter (fragment): S. cerevisiae URA3
   2993..3778    +  CDS            URA3: PYRF_YEAST - Experimental evidence at protein level: Swiss-Prot protein existence level 1. From Saccharomyces cerevisiae (strain ATCC 204508 / S288c) (Baker's yeast).
   3955..4225    -  terminator     PGK1 terminator: S. cerevisae PGK1; transcription terminator for 3-phosphoglycerate kinase gene
   4235..4948    -  CDS            GFPmut3: GFPmut3 is a basic (constitutively fluorescent) green fluorescent protein published in 1996, derived from Aequorea victoria. It is reported to be a very rapidly-maturing weak dimer.
   4987..6343    +  gene           kanMX: yeast selectable marker conferring kanamycin resistance (Wach et al., 1994)
   6950..7168    -  CDS            YB298_YEAST: Experimental evidence at protein level: Swiss-Prot protein existence level 1. From Saccharomyces cerevisiae (strain ATCC 204508 / S288c) (Baker's yeast).
   7269..7586    +  CDS            mazF: MAZF_ECOLI - Also known as chpA, chpAK. Experimental evidence at protein level: Swiss-Prot protein existence level 1. The physiological role of this TA system is debated. Programmed cell death (PCD) occurs when cells are at high density and depends on the presence of MazE-MazF and a quorum sensing pentapeptide, the extracellular death factor (EDF) with sequence Asn-Asn-Trp-Asn-Asn (NNWNN), probably produced from the zwf gene product glucose-6- phosphate 1-dehydrogenase (PubMed:17962566, PubMed:18310334). Cell death governed by the MazE-MazF and DinJ-YafQ TA systems seems to play a role in biof
   8122..8796    +  CDS            E2-Crimson: E2-Crimson is a basic (constitutively fluorescent) far red fluorescent protein published in 2009, derived from Discosoma sp.. It is reported to be a rapidly-maturing tetramer with low acid sensitivity.
   9419..9643    -  CDS            Glod5 (fragment): GLOD5_MOUSE - Experimental evidence at protein level: Swiss-Prot protein existence level 1. From Mus musculus (Mouse).
  10117..10809   +  CDS            SCEI: SCE1_YEAST - Also known as OMEGA, SECY. Experimental evidence at protein level: Swiss-Prot protein existence level 1. Mitochondrial DNA endonuclease involved in intron homing. It introduces a specific double-strand break in the DNA of the 21S rRNA gene and thus mediates the insertion of an intron, containing its own coding sequence (group I intron), into an intronless gene. Specifically recognizes and cleaves the sequence 5'-TAGGGATAACAGGGTAAT-3'. From Saccharomyces cerevisiae (strain ATCC 204508 / S288c) (Baker's yeast).
