[The description below was written by a language model from this plasmid's Addgene catalogue record and pLannotate feature annotations shown in this document.]
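Description:
pILGFPEasy9R is a yeast integration and reporter construct built on a pUC19 backbone by Gibson assembly. In E. coli it is propagated through the high-copy ColE1/pUC origin with ampicillin selection (AmpR). No yeast replication origin is annotated. This fits its stated purpose as the source of a chromosomal "landing" cassette for plasmid-free, in-situ promoter cloning and characterisation in S. cerevisiae. The synthetic insert starts with a URA3 promoter and ends with a partial ura3 segment. These elements presumably provide homology for targeting the ura3 locus, although the record does not say so explicitly.

According to the insert name, the cassette begins with a Kluyveromyces lactis URA3 marker under the URA3 promoter. The feature table labels this ORF simply as URA3. Next comes a reverse-oriented yEGFP (annotated as GFPmut3) ending in the PGK1 terminator, then an I-SceI recognition site. A central block follows, made up of a KanMX marker (AgTEF promoter and terminator) and a MAL32-promoter-driven MazF toxin gene that carries an RPL28 intron. After this block come a forward-oriented E2-Crimson with the PDC1 terminator and an I-SceI homing nuclease gene under the DDI2 promoter, which the associated publication title indicates is cyanamide-inducible.

The two fluorescent protein genes point away from each other across the KanMX/MazF block. Replacing that block with a candidate bidirectional promoter would therefore drive green and far-red reporters at the same time. Induced I-SceI cutting at its site would likely stimulate this replacement, and MazF likely serves to counterselect cells that keep the block. The annotated Glod5 and YB298 fragments are probably incidental matches within promoter regions.
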