Addgene plasmid #218291: pILGFPEasy9R
Purpose: Plasmid-free in-situ promoter cloning and characterisation system in S. cerevisiae, allows the characterisation of a bidirectional promoter using yEGFP and E2-Crimson as reporters.
Depositing lab: Claudia Vickers. Depositing organization: Queensland University of Technology. Publication: Cyanamide-inducible expression of homing nuclease I-SceI for iterative genome engineering and parallel promoter characterisation in Saccharomyces cerevisiae. McDonnell L, Evans S, Lu Z, Suchoronczak M, Leighton J, Ordeniza E, Ritchie B, Valado N, Walsh N, Antoney J, Wang C , Scott C, Speight R, Vickers CE, Peng B. bioRxiv 2024.03.26.586389 10.1101/2024.03.26.586389.
Backbone
  Vector backbone: pUC19
  Vector type: Yeast Expression
Growth in bacteria
  Bacterial resistance: Ampicillin, 100 μg/mL
  Growth temperature: 37°C
  Growth strain: DH5alpha
  Copy number: High Copy
Gene/Insert
  Gene/Insert name: pURA3>KlURA3>tKlURA3-tPGK1<yEGFP-IsceI.S-pAgTEF>KanMX>tAgTEF-pMAL32>MazF(RPL28i)-E2Crimson>tPDC1-pDDI2>ISceI>tSynth3>ura3(4,191)
  Species: Synthetic
  Cloning method: Gibson Cloning
Terms and licenses: Academic/Nonprofit Terms; Industry Terms: Not Available to Industry
Depositor comments: Please visit https://doi.org/10.1101/2024.03.26.586389 for bioRxiv preprint.
How to cite: pILGFPEasy9R was a gift from Claudia Vickers (Addgene plasmid # 218291 ; http://n2t.net/addgene:218291 ; RRID:Addgene_218291)
